Addgene plasmid #227217: G392A FL USP7
Purpose: Expresses human USP7 with a N-terminal cleavable 6His tag in E. coli
Depositing lab: Irina Bezsonova. Publication: Functional spectrum of USP7 pathogenic variants in Hao-Fountain syndrome: Insights into the enzyme's activity, stability, and allosteric modulation. Korchak EJ, Sharafi M, Jaen Maisonet I, Salazar-Chaparro A, Semenova IV, Khan H, O'Neil AL, Caro P, Schaaf CP, Buhrlage SJ, Bezsonova I. Proc Natl Acad Sci U S A. 2025 Sep 30;122(39):e2510252122. doi: 10.1073/pnas.2510252122. Epub 2025 Sep 22. PubMed 40982686.
Backbone
  Vector backbone: pET28a-LIC Vector (GenBank accession EF442785)
  Backbone manufacturer: Structural Genomics Consortium, Toronto
  Backbone size w/o insert (bp): 5306
  Vector type: Bacterial Expression
Growth in bacteria
  Bacterial resistance: Kanamycin, 50 μg/mL
  Growth temperature: 37°C
  Growth strain: DH5alpha
  Copy number: Low Copy
Gene/Insert
  Gene/Insert name: USP7 (Ubiquitin carboxyl-terminal hydrolase 7) (alt name: HAUSP)
  Species: H. sapiens (human)
  Insert size (bp): 3306
  Mutation: G392A
  Entrez Gene: USP7 (a.k.a. C16DELp13.2, DEL16P13.2, HAFOUS, HAUSP, TEF1)
  Promoter: T7-promoter
  Tag / fusion protein: 6His (N terminal on insert)
  Cloning method: Gene Synthesis
  Sequencing primers: 5′ T7; 3′ T7-term
Terms and licenses: Academic/Nonprofit Terms; Industry Terms: Not Available to Industry
Depositor comments: USP7 full length Hao-Fountain patient mutation G392A
How to cite: G392A FL USP7 was a gift from Irina Bezsonova (Addgene plasmid # 227217 ; http://n2t.net/addgene:227217 ; RRID:Addgene_227217)
