[The description below was written by a language model from this plasmid's Addgene catalogue record and pLannotate feature annotations shown in this document.]
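Description:
G392A FL USP7 is a bacterial expression plasmid built on the pET28a-LIC backbone, a ligation-independent-cloning derivative of pET28a, and carries full-length human USP7 (ubiquitin carboxyl-terminal hydrolase 7, also called HAUSP) with the G392A substitution. The depositor describes this change as a patient mutation found in Hao-Fountain syndrome. The synthesized insert of about 3.3 kb brings the sequenced plasmid to roughly 8.6 kb. It is maintained in E. coli under kanamycin selection through an aph(3')-Ia resistance gene. Replication relies on a ColE1/pBR322-type origin accompanied by the bom region and the rop gene, which holds copy number down and fits the catalogue listing of low copy. An f1 phage origin is also present.

Expression is driven by a T7 promoter directly followed by a lac operator and the T7 gene 10 ribosome binding site, with a T7 terminator downstream. The plasmid-borne lacI gene supplies repressor, so transcription is held off until IPTG induction in a host that provides T7 RNA polymerase. The USP7 coding sequence is preceded by an N-terminal 6xHis tag that the record describes as cleavable; the protease used is not stated. The annotation places only a short tag fragment upstream of the gene. A His-tag fragment and a short T7 gene 10-derived fragment are annotated downstream of the USP7 reading frame; these are probably vector remnants, and the record lists no C-terminal tag. Small tetracycline-resistance fragments and a partial AmpR promoter are likewise backbone leftovers. The construct is intended for producing and purifying recombinant mutant USP7, and the associated study examined how pathogenic variants affect the enzyme's activity, stability and allosteric modulation.
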