Features (pLannotate 1.2.2; 20 found; start..end, strand, type, name):
      1..589     +  rep_origin     ori: high-copy-number ColE1/pMB1/pBR322/pUC origin of replication
    775..914     -  misc_feature   bom: basis of mobility region from pBR322
   1016..1207    -  CDS            rop: Rop protein, which maintains plasmids at low copy number; rop
   1224..1604    +  CDS            YPB1_ECOLX: Protein predicted: Swiss-Prot protein existence level 4. From Escherichia coli.
   1676..1967    -  CDS            TcR (fragment): tetracycline efflux protein; tet; confers resistance to tetracycline
   1982..2003    -  protein_bind   CAP binding site: CAP binding activates transcription in the presence of cAMP. E. coli catabolite activator protein
   2016..3098    -  CDS            lacI: lac repressor; lacI; The lac repressor binds to the lac operator to inhibit transcription in E. coli. This inhibition can be relieved by adding lactose or isopropyl-β-D-thiogalactopyranoside (IPTG).
   3099..3176    -  promoter       lacI promoter: lacI
   3184..3463    -  CDS            TcR (fragment): tetracycline efflux protein; tet; confers resistance to tetracycline
   3485..3503    +  promoter       T7 promoter: promoter for bacteriophage T7 RNA polymerase
   3504..3528    +  protein_bind   lac operator: The lac repressor binds to the lac operator to inhibit transcription in E. coli. This inhibition can be relieved by adding lactose or isopropyl-β-D-thiogalactopyranoside (IPTG). lac repressor encoded by lacI
   3543..3565    +  RBS            RBS: efficient ribosome binding site from bacteriophage T7 gene 10 (Olins and Rangwala, 1989)
   3584..3600    +  CDS            capTEV™ (fragment): composite tag for in vivo biotinylation, TEV protease cleavage, and 6xHis tagging
   3629..6934    +  CDS            USP7: UBP7_HUMAN - Also known as HAUSP. Experimental evidence at protein level: Swiss-Prot protein existence level 1. (Microbial infection) Contributes to the overall stabilization and trans-activation capability of the herpesvirus 1 trans-acting transcriptional protein ICP0/VMW110 during HSV-1 infection. From Homo sapiens (Human).
   6967..6984    +  CDS            9xHis (fragment): 9xHis affinity tag
   6994..7043    +  CDS            SET1 (fragment): solubility-enhancement tag derived from T7 phage gene 10B
   7051..7098    +  terminator     T7 terminator: transcription terminator for bacteriophage T7 RNA polymerase
   7135..7563    +  rep_origin     f1 ori (sequence partly withheld): f1 bacteriophage origin of replication; arrow indicates direction of (+) strand synthesis
   7616..7673    +  promoter       AmpR promoter (fragment): bla
   7682..8497    -  CDS            KanR: aminoglycoside phosphotransferase; aph(3')-Ia; confers resistance to kanamycin in bacteria or G418 (Geneticin®) in eukaryotes
>Addgene plasmid #227217 | G392A FL USP7 | addgene full sequence | sequence record 452329 | Addgene NGS Result
TTGAGATCCTTTTTTTCTGCGCGTAATCTGCTGCTTGCAAACAAAAAAACCACCGCTACCAGCGGTGGTT
TGTTTGCCGGATCAAGAGCTACCAACTCTTTTTCCGAAGGTAACTGGCTTCAGCAGAGCGCAGATACCAA
ATACTGTCCTTCTAGTGTAGCCGTAGTTAGGCCACCACTTCAAGAACTCTGTAGCACCGCCTACATACCT
CGCTCTGCTAATCCTGTTACCAGTGGCTGCTGCCAGTGGCGATAAGTCGTGTCTTACCGGGTTGGACTCA
AGACGATAGTTACCGGATAAGGCGCAGCGGTCGGGCTGAACGGGGGGTTCGTGCACACAGCCCAGCTTGG
AGCGAACGACCTACACCGAACTGAGATACCTACAGCGTGAGCTATGAGAAAGCGCCACGCTTCCCGAAGG
GAGAAAGGCGGACAGGTATCCGGTAAGCGGCAGGGTCGGAACAGGAGAGCGCACGAGGGAGCTTCCAGGG
GGAAACGCCTGGTATCTTTATAGTCCTGTCGGGTTTCGCCACCTCTGACTTGAGCGTCGATTTTTGTGAT
GCTCGTCAGGGGGGCGGAGCCTATGGAAAAACGCCAGCAACGCGGCCTTTTTACGGTTCCTGGCCTTTTG
CTGGCCTTTTGCTCACATGTTCTTTCCTGCGTTATCCCCTGATTCTGTGGATAACCGTATTACCGCCTTT
GAGTGAGCTGATACCGCTCGCCGCAGCCGAACGACCGAGCGCAGCGAGTCAGTGAGCGAGGAAGCGGAAG
AGCGCCTGATGCGGTATTTTCTCCTTACGCATCTGTGCGGTATTTCACACCGCAATGGTGCACTCTCAGT
ACAATCTGCTCTGATGCCGCATAGTTAAGCCAGTATACACTCCGCTATCGCTACGTGACTGGGTCATGGC
TGCGCCCCGACACCCGCCAACACCCGCTGACGCGCCCTGACGGGCTTGTCTGCTCCCGGCATCCGCTTAC
AGACAAGCTGTGACCGTCTCCGGGAGCTGCATGTGTCAGAGGTTTTCACCGTCATCACCGAAACGCGCGA
GGCAGCTGCGGTAAAGCTCATCAGCGTGGTCGTGAAGCGATTCACAGATGTCTGCCTGTTCATCCGCGTC
CAGCTCGTTGAGTTTCTCCAGAAGCGTTAATGTCTGGCTTCTGATAAAGCGGGCCATGTTAAGGGCGGTT
TTTTCCTGTTTGGTCACTGATGCCTCCGTGTAAGGGGGATTTCTGTTCATGGGGGTAATGATACCGATGA
AACGAGAGAGGATGCTCACGATACGGGTTACTGATGATGAACATGCCCGGTTACTGGAACGTTGTGAGGG
TAAACAACTGGCGGTATGGATGCGGCGGGACCAGAGAAAAATCACTCAGGGTCAATGCCAGCGCTTCGTT
AATACAGATGTAGGTGTTCCACAGGGTAGCCAGCAGCATCCTGCGATGCAGATCCGGAACATAATGGTGC
AGGGCGCTGACTTCCGCGTTTCCAGACTTTACGAAACACGGAAACCGAAGACCATTCATGTTGTTGCTCA
GGTCGCAGACGTTTTGCAGCAGCAGTCGCTTCACGTTCGCTCGCGTATCGGTGATTCATTCTGCTAACCA
GTAAGGCAACCCCGCCAGCCTAGCCGGGTCCTCAACGACAGGAGCACGATCATGCGCACCCGTGGGGCCG
CCATGCCGGCGATAATGGCCTGCTTCTCGCCGAAACGTTTGGTGGCGGGACCAGTGACGAAGGCTTGAGC
GAGGGCGTGCAAGATTCCGAATACCGCAAGCGACAGGCCGATCATCGTCGCGCTCCAGCGAAAGCGGTCC
TCGCCGAAAATGACCCAGAGCGCTGCCGGCACCTGTCCTACGAGTTGCATGATAAAGAAGACAGTCATAA
GTGCGGCGACGATAGTCATGCCCCGCGCCCACCGGAAGGAGCTGACTGGGTTGAAGGCTCTCAAGGGCAT
CGGTCGAGATCCCGGTGCCTAATGAGTGAGCTAACTTACATTAATTGCGTTGCGCTCACTGCCCGCTTTC
CAGTCGGGAAACCTGTCGTGCCAGCTGCATTAATGAATCGGCCAACGCGCGGGGAGAGGCGGTTTGCGTA
TTGGGCGCCAGGGTGGTTTTTCTTTTCACCAGTGAGACGGGCAACAGCTGATTGCCCTTCACCGCCTGGC
CCTGAGAGAGTTGCAGCAAGCGGTCCACGCTGGTTTGCCCCAGCAGGCGAAAATCCTGTTTGATGGTGGT
TAACGGCGGGATATAACATGAGCTGTCTTCGGTATCGTCGTATCCCACTACCGAGATATCCGCACCAACG
CGCAGCCCGGACTCGGTAATGGCGCGCATTGCGCCCAGCGCCATCTGATCGTTGGCAACCAGCATCGCAG
TGGGAACGATGCCCTCATTCAGCATTTGCATGGTTTGTTGAAAACCGGACATGGCACTCCAGTCGCCTTC
CCGTTCCGCTATCGGCTGAATTTGATTGCGAGTGAGATATTTATGCCAGCCAGCCAGACGCAGACGCGCC
GAGACAGAACTTAATGGGCCCGCTAACAGCGCGATTTGCTGGTGACCCAATGCGACCAGATGCTCCACGC
CCAGTCGCGTACCGTCTTCATGGGAGAAAATAATACTGTTGATGGGTGTCTGGTCAGAGACATCAAGAAA
TAACGCCGGAACATTAGTGCAGGCAGCTTCCACAGCAATGGCATCCTGGTCATCCAGCGGATAGTTAATG
ATCAGCCCACTGACGCGTTGCGCGAGAAGATTGTGCACCGCCGCTTTACAGGCTTCGACGCCGCTTCGTT
CTACCATCGACACCACCACGCTGGCACCCAGTTGATCGGCGCGAGATTTAATCGCCGCGACAATTTGCGA
CGGCGCGTGCAGGGCCAGACTGGAGGTGGCAACGCCAATCAGCAACGACTGTTTGCCCGCCAGTTGTTGT
GCCACGCGGTTGGGAATGTAATTCAGCTCCGCCATCGCCGCTTCCACTTTTTCCCGCGTTTTCGCAGAAA
CGTGGCTGGCCTGGTTCACCACGCGGGAAACGGTCTGATAAGAGACACCGGCATACTCTGCGACATCGTA
TAACGTTACTGGTTTCACATTCACCACCCTGAATTGACTCTCTTCCGGGCGCTATCATGCCATACCGCGA
AAGGTTTTGCGCCATTCGATGGTGTCCGGGATCTCGACGCTCTCCCTTATGCGACTCCTGCATTAGGAAG
CAGCCCAGTAGTAGGTTGAGGCCGTTGAGCACCGCCGCCGCAAGGAATGGTGCATGCAAGGAGATGGCGC
CCAACAGTCCCCCGGCCACGGGGCCTGCCACCATACCCACGCCGAAACAAGCGCTCATGAGCCCGAAGTG
GCGAGCCCGATCTTCCCCATCGGTGATGTCGGCGATATAGGCGCCAGCAACCGCACCTGTGGCGCCGGTG
ATGCCGGCCACGATGCGTCCGGCGTAGAGGATCGAGATCTCGATCCCGCGAAATTAATACGACTCACTAT
AGGGGAATTGTGAGCGGATAACAATTCCCCTCTAGAAATAATTTTGTTTAACTTTAAGAAGGAGATATAC
CATGGGCAGCAGCCATCATCATCATCATCACAGCAGCGGCCTGGTTCCGCGTGGTAGTATGAACCACCAG
CAGCAGCAGCAGCAGCAGAAAGCGGGCGAGCAGCAGTTGAGCGAGCCCGAGGACATGGAGATGGAAGCGG
GAGATACAGATGACCCACCAAGAATTACTCAGAACCCTGTGATCAATGGGAATGTGGCCCTGAGTGATGG
ACACAACACCGCGGAGGAGGACATGGAGGATGACACCAGTTGGCGCTCCGAGGCAACCTTTCAGTTCACT
GTGGAGCGCTTCAGCAGACTGAGTGAGTCGGTCCTTAGCCCTCCGTGTTTTGTGCGAAATCTGCCATGGA
AGATTATGGTGATGCCACGCTTTTATCCAGACAGACCACACCAAAAAAGCGTAGGATTCTTTCTCCAGTG
CAATGCTGAATCTGATTCCACGTCATGGTCTTGCCATGCACAAGCAGTGCTGAAGATAATAAATTACAGA
GATGATGAAAAGTCGTTCAGTCGTCGTATTAGTCATTTGTTCTTCCATAAAGAAAATGATTGGGGATTTT
CCAATTTTATGGCCTGGAGTGAAGTGACCGATCCTGAGAAAGGATTTATAGATGATGACAAAGTTACCTT
TGAAGTCTTTGTACAGGCGGATGCTCCCCATGGAGTTGCGTGGGATTCAAAGAAGCACACAGGCTACGTC
GGCTTAAAGAATCAGGGAGCGACTTGTTACATGAACAGCCTGCTACAGACGTTATTTTTCACGAATCAGC
TACGAAAGGCTGTGTACATGATGCCAACCGAGGGGGATGATTCGTCTAAAAGCGTCCCTTTAGCATTACA
AAGAGTGTTCTATGAATTACAGCATAGTGATAAACCTGTAGGAACAAAAAAGTTAACAAAGTCATTTGGG
TGGGAAACTTTAGATAGCTTCATGCAACATGATGTTCAGGAGCTTTGTCGAGTGTTGCTCGATAATGTGG
AAAATAAGATGAAAGGCACCTGTGTAGAGGGCACCATACCCAAATTATTCCGCGGCAAAATGGTGTCCTA
TATCCAGTGTAAAGAAGTAGACTATCGGTCTGATAGAAGAGAAGATTATTATGATATCCAGCTAAGTATC
AAAGGAAAGAAAAATATATTTGAATCATTTGTGGATTATGTGGCAGTAGAACAGCTCGATGGGGACAATA
AATACGACGCTGGGGAACATGGCTTACAGGAAGCAGAGAAAGCTGTGAAATTCCTAACATTGCCACCAGT
GTTACATCTACAACTGATGAGATTTATGTATGACCCTCAGACGGACCAAAATATCAAGATCAATGATAGG
TTTGAATTCCCAGAGCAGTTACCACTTGATGAATTTTTGCAAAAAACAGATCCTAAGGACCCTGCAAATT
ATATTCTTCATGCAGTCCTGGTTCATAGTGGAGATAATCATGGTGGACATTATGTGGTTTATCTAAACCC
CAAAGGGGATGGCAAATGGTGTAAATTTGATGACGACGTGGTGTCAAGGTGTACTAAAGAGGAAGCAATT
GAGCACAATTATGGGGGTCACGATGACGACCTGTCTGTTCGACACTGCACTAATGCTTACATGTTAGTCT
ACATCAGGGAATCAAAACTGAGTGAAGTTTTACAGGCGGTCACCGACCATGATATTCCTCAGCAGTTGGT
GGAGCGATTACAAGAAGAGAAAAGGATCGAGGCTCAGAAGCGGAAGGAGCGGCAGGAAGCCCATCTCTAT
ATGCAAGTGCAGATAGTCGCAGAGGACCAGTTTTGTGGCCACCAAGGGAATGACATGTACGATGAAGAAA
AAGTGAAATACACTGTGTTCAAAGTATTGAAGAACTCCTCGCTTGCTGAGTTTGTTCAGAGCCTCTCTCA
GACCATGGGATTTCCACAAGATCAAATTCGATTGTGGCCCATGCAAGCAAGGAGTAATGGAACAAAACGA
CCAGCAATGTTAGATAATGAAGCCGACGGCAATAAAACAATGATTGAGCTCAGTGATAATGAAAACCCTT
GGACAATATTCCTGGAAACAGTTGATCCCGAGCTGGCTGCTAGTGGAGCGACCTTACCCAAGTTTGATAA
AGATCATGATGTAATGTTATTTTTGAAGATGTATGATCCCAAAACGCGGAGCTTGAATTACTGTGGGCAT
ATCTACACACCAATATCCTGTAAAATACGTGACTTGCTCCCAGTTATGTGTGACAGAGCAGGATTTATTC
AAGATACTAGCCTTATCCTCTATGAGGAAGTTAAACCGAATTTAACAGAGAGAATTCAGGACTATGACGT
GTCTCTTGATAAAGCCCTTGATGAACTAATGGATGGTGACATCATAGTATTTCAGAAGGATGACCCTGAA
AATGATAACAGTGAATTACCCACCGCAAAGGAGTATTTCCGAGATCTCTACCACCGCGTTGATGTCATTT
TCTGTGATAAAACAATCCCTAATGATCCTGGATTTGTGGTTACGTTATCAAATAGAATGAATTATTTTCA
GGTTGCAAAGACAGTTGCACAGAGGCTCAACACAGATCCAATGTTGCTGCAGTTTTTCAAGTCTCAAGGT
TATAGGGATGGCCCAGGTAATCCTCTTAGACATAATTATGAAGGTACTTTAAGAGATCTTCTACAGTTCT
TCAAGCCTAGACAACCTAAGAAACTTTACTATCAGCAGCTTAAGATGAAAATCACAGACTTTGAGAACAG
GCGAAGTTTTAAATGTATATGGTTAAACAGCCAATTTAGGGAAGAGGAAATAACACTATATCCAGACAAG
CATGGGTGTGTCCGGGACCTGTTAGAAGAATGTAAAAAGGCCGTGGAGCTTGGGGAGAAAGCATCAGGGA
AACTTAGGCTGCTAGAAATTGTAAGCTACAAAATCATTGGTGTTCATCAAGAAGATGAACTATTAGAATG
TTTATCTCCTGCAACGAGCCGGACGTTTCGAATAGAGGAAATCCCTTTGGACCAGGTGGACATAGACAAA
GAGAATGAGATGCTTGTCACAGTGGCGCATTTCCACAAAGAGGTCTTCGGAACGTTCGGAATCCCGTTTT
TGCTGAGGATACACCAGGGCGAGCATTTTCGAGAAGTGATGAAGCGAATCCAGAGCCTGCTGGACATCCA
GGAGAAGGAGTTTGAGAAGTTTAAATTTGCAATTGTAATGATGGGCCGACACCAGTACATAAATGAAGAC
GAGTATGAAGTAAATTTGAAAGACTTTGAGCCACAGCCCGGTAATATGTCTCATCCTCGGCCTTGGCTAG
GGCTCGACCACTTCAACAAAGCCCCAAAGAGGAGTCGCTACACTTACCTTGAAAAGGCCATTAAAATCCA
TAACTGATGATGACGAAGCTTGCGGCCGCACTCGAGCACCACCACCACCACCACTGAGATCCGGCTGCTA
ACAAAGCCCGAAAGGAAGCTGAGTTGGCTGCTGCCACCGCTGAGCAATAACTAGCATAACCCCTTGGGGC
CTCTAAACGGGTCTTGAGGGGTTTTTTGCTGAAAGGAGGAACTATATCCGGATTGGCGAATGGG
[124 nt withheld, positions 7135-7258]
C
[91 nt withheld, positions 7260-7350]
A
[49 nt withheld, positions 7352-7400]
CCTTTGACGTTGGAGTCCACGTTCTTT
[37 nt withheld, positions 7428-7464]
ACCCTATCTCGGTCTATTCTTTTGATTTATAAGGGATTTTGCCGATTTCGGCCTATTGGTTAAAAAATGA
GCTGATTTAACAAAAATTTAACGCGAATTTTAACAAAATATTAACGCTTACAATTTAGGTGGCACTTTTC
GGGGAAATGTGCGCGGAACCCCTATTTGTTTATTTTTCTAAATACATTCAAATATGTATCCGCTCATGAA
TTAATTCTTAGAAAAACTCATCGAGCATCAAATGAAACTGCAATTTATTCATATCAGGATTATCAATACC
ATATTTTTGAAAAAGCCGTTTCTGTAATGAAGGAGAAAACTCACCGAGGCAGTTCCATAGGATGGCAAGA
TCCTGGTATCGGTCTGCGATTCCGACTCGTCCAACATCAATACAACCTATTAATTTCCCCTCGTCAAAAA
TAAGGTTATCAAGTGAGAAATCACCATGAGTGACGACTGAATCCGGTGAGAATGGCAAAAGTTTATGCAT
TTCTTTCCAGACTTGTTCAACAGGCCAGCCATTACGCTCGTCATCAAAATCACTCGCATCAACCAAACCG
TTATTCATTCGTGATTGCGCCTGAGCGAGACGAAATACGCGATCGCTGTTAAAAGGACAATTACAAACAG
GAATCGAATGCAACCGGCGCAGGAACACTGCCAGCGCATCAACAATATTTTCACCTGAATCAGGATATTC
TTCTAATACCTGGAATGCTGTTTTCCCGGGGATCGCAGTGGTGAGTAACCATGCATCATCAGGAGTACGG
ATAAAATGCTTGATGGTCGGAAGAGGCATAAATTCCGTCAGCCAGTTTAGTCTGACCATCTCATCTGTAA
CATCATTGGCAACGCTACCTTTGCCATGTTTCAGAAACAACTCTGGCGCATCGGGCTTCCCATACAATCG
ATAGATTGTCGCACCTGATTGCCCGACATTATCGCGAGCCCATTTATACCCATATAAATCAGCATCCATG
TTGGAATTTAATCGCGGCCTAGAGCAAGACGTTTCCCGTTGAATATGGCTCATAACACCCCTTGTATTAC
TGTTTATGTAAGCAGACAGTTTTATTGTTCATGACCAAAATCCCTTAACGTGAGTTTTCGTTCCACTGAG
CGTCAGACCCCGTAGAAAAGATCAAAGGATCTTC
